Addgene plasmid #161387: pDONR221-SLC7A7_STOP
Purpose: Gateway entry clone with codon-optimized ORF sequence for subcloning into custom expression vectors. Contains a STOP codon at the end of the codon-optimized ORF sequence.
Depositing lab: RESOLUTE Consortium & Giulio Superti-Furga. Depositing organization: CeMM Research Center for Molecular Medicine. Publication: The RESOLUTE consortium: unlocking SLC transporters for drug discovery. Superti-Furga G, Lackner D, Wiedmer T, Ingles-Prieto A, Barbosa B, Girardi E, Goldmann U, Gurtl B, Klavins K, Klimek C, Lindinger S, Lineiro-Retes E, Muller AC, Onstein S, Redinger G, Reil D, Sedlyarov V, Wolf G, Crawford M, Everley R, ... Steppan CM. Nat Rev Drug Discov. 2020 Jul;19(7):429-430. doi: 10.1038/d41573-020-00056-6. PubMed 32265506.
Backbone
  Vector backbone: pDONR221
  Backbone manufacturer: ThermoFisher Scientific
  Backbone size w/o insert (bp): 2550
  Vector type: Mammalian Expression
Growth in bacteria
  Bacterial resistance: Kanamycin, 50 μg/mL
  Growth temperature: 37°C
  Growth strain: NEB Stable
  Copy number: High Copy
Gene/Insert
  Gene/Insert name: SLC7A7 (alt name: y+LAT-1, LPI)
  Species: H. sapiens (human)
  Insert size (bp): 1536
  Entrez Gene: SLC7A7 (a.k.a. LAT3, LPI, MOP-2, Y+LAT1, y+LAT-1)
  Cloning method: Gateway Cloning
  Sequencing primers: 5′ M13-fwd; 3′ M13-rev
Terms and licenses: Academic/Nonprofit Terms; Industry Terms
Depositor comments: This plasmid contains a STOP codon at the end of the codon-optimized ORF. For the version of this plasmid that does not contain a STOP codon, please see Addgene plasmid 132221 For more information on the full Resolute plasmid collection, please see www.addgene.org/depositor-collections/re-solute/. Please provide your feedback on this plasmid to the RESOLUTE consortium by filling out their RESOLUTE repository feedback form: https://forms.office.com/Pages/ResponsePage.aspx?id=0e05yklzmkS7rjFGQL4N7z4feCLQvEJAmVcOCM_u885UN1JJRko0Ukg4TVQwNTZLOUxPQVJWT1NHUCQlQCN0PWcu
How to cite: pDONR221-SLC7A7_STOP was a gift from RESOLUTE Consortium & Giulio Superti-Furga (Addgene plasmid # 161387 ; http://n2t.net/addgene:161387 ; RRID:Addgene_161387)
