[The description below was written by a language model from this plasmid's Addgene catalogue record and pLannotate feature annotations shown in this document.]
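Description:
pDONR221-SLC7A7_STOP is a Gateway entry clone built on the pDONR221 backbone and carrying a codon-optimized open reading frame for human SLC7A7 (also known as y+LAT-1 or LPI). The sequenced plasmid is about 4.1 kb. It is propagated in E. coli from a high-copy ColE1/pUC-type origin and selected with kanamycin through an aminoglycoside phosphotransferase (KanR) gene. Although the catalogue lists the vector type as mammalian expression, the feature table shows no eukaryotic promoter or polyadenylation signal. The plasmid is therefore a shuttle for the ORF rather than an expression construct in its own right. Other annotated elements are standard backbone parts: rrnB T1 and T2 terminators upstream of the cloning site that insulate the insert from read-through transcription, a T7 promoter just beyond attL2 pointing back toward the insert on the opposite strand, and short lacI and lacZα fragments.

The roughly 1.5 kb SLC7A7 coding sequence lies between attL1 and attL2 sites, so an LR Clonase reaction can move it directionally into any attR-containing destination vector chosen by the user. This version keeps a STOP codon at the end of the ORF, which suits native, untagged or N-terminally tagged expression. A sister clone without the stop codon exists for C-terminal fusions. SLC7A7 encodes an amino acid transporter that mediates sodium-independent uptake of dibasic amino acids and sodium-dependent uptake of some neutral amino acids, and it requires co-expression with SLC3A2/4F2hc for activity. The plasmid belongs to a consortium collection of solute carrier clones intended to support functional and drug-discovery studies of SLC transporters.
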