Features (pLannotate 1.2.2; 10 found; start..end, strand, type, name):
      1..100     +  protein_bind   attL1: mutant version of attL; recombination site for the Gateway® LR reaction LR Clonase™
    106..1638    +  CDS            SLC7A7: YLAT1_HUMAN - Experimental evidence at protein level: Swiss-Prot protein existence level 1. Involved in the sodium-independent uptake of dibasic amino acids and sodium-dependent uptake of some neutral amino acids. Requires coexpression with SLC3A2/4F2hc to mediate the uptake of arginine, leucine and glutamine. Plays a role in nitric oxide synthesis in human umbilical vein endothelial cells (HUVECs) via transport of L-arginine. Involved in the transport of L-arginine in monocytes. From Homo sapiens (Human).
   1643..1742    -  protein_bind   attL2: mutant version of attL; recombination site for the Gateway® LR reaction LR Clonase™
   1760..1778    -  promoter       T7 promoter: promoter for bacteriophage T7 RNA polymerase
   1912..2721    +  CDS            KanR: aminoglycoside phosphotransferase; aph(3')-Ia; confers resistance to kanamycin in bacteria or G418 (Geneticin®) in eukaryotes
   2868..3456    +  rep_origin     ori: high-copy-number ColE1/pMB1/pBR322/pUC origin of replication
   3639..3731    +  CDS            lacI (fragment): lac repressor; lacI; The lac repressor binds to the lac operator to inhibit transcription in E. coli. This inhibition can be relieved by adding lactose or isopropyl-β-D-thiogalactopyranoside (IPTG).
   3786..3813    -  terminator     rrnB T2 terminator: transcription terminator T2 from the E. coli rrnB gene
   3945..3988    +  terminator     rrnB T1 terminator: Escherichia coli rrnB; transcription terminator T1 from the E. coli rrnB gene
   4035..4071    -  CDS            lacZα (fragment): LacZα fragment of β-galactosidase; lacZ fragment
>Addgene plasmid #161387 | pDONR221-SLC7A7_STOP | addgene full sequence | sequence record 379414 | Addgene NGS Result
CAAATAATGATTTTATTTTGACTGATAGTGACCTGTTCGTTGCAACACATTGATGAGCAATGCTTTTTTA
TAATGCCAACTTTGTACAAAAAAGCAGGCTCCACCATGGTGGACTCCACCGAGTACGAGGTGGCCTCTCA
GCCAGAGGTGGAGACAAGCCCACTGGGCGATGGAGCATCCCCAGGACCTGAGCAGGTGAAGCTGAAGAAG
GAGATCAGCCTGCTGAACGGAGTATGCCTCATAGTGGGTAATATGATCGGCTCTGGCATCTTTGTGAGCC
CCAAGGGCGTGCTGATCTACTCTGCCAGCTTCGGCCTGAGCCTGGTCATCTGGGCAGTGGGCGGCCTGTT
CTCCGTGTTTGGCGCCCTGTGCTATGCAGAGCTGGGAACCACAATCAAGAAGTCTGGCGCCAGCTACGCC
TATATCCTGGAGGCCTTCGGCGGCTTTCTGGCCTTCATCCGGCTGTGGACATCTCTGCTGATCATCGAGC
CAACCAGCCAGGCCATCATCGCCATCACATTCGCCAACTACATGGTGCAGCCCCTGTTTCCTTCCTGCTT
CGCCCCCTATGCAGCATCTAGACTGCTGGCAGCAGCATGCATCTGTCTGCTGACCTTTATCAATTGTGCC
TACGTGAAGTGGGGCACACTGGTGCAGGACATCTTCACCTATGCCAAGGTGCTGGCCCTGATCGCCGTGA
TCGTGGCAGGAATCGTGCGGCTGGGACAGGGAGCATCTACACACTTTGAGAACAGCTTCGAGGGCAGCTC
CTTTGCCGTGGGCGACATCGCCCTGGCCCTGTACAGCGCCCTGTTCTCCTATTCTGGCTGGGATACCCTG
AATTACGTGACAGAGGAGATCAAGAACCCAGAGAGGAATCTGCCCCTGTCCATCGGCATCTCTATGCCTA
TCGTGACCATCATCTATATCCTGACAAACGTGGCCTACTATACCGTGCTGGACATGAGGGATATCCTGGC
ATCCGACGCAGTGGCAGTGACCTTTGCCGATCAGATCTTTGGCATCTTCAACTGGATCATCCCTCTGAGC
GTGGCCCTGTCCTGCTTCGGAGGCCTGAATGCATCCATCGTGGCAGCCTCTAGGCTGTTCTTTGTGGGAA
GCAGGGAGGGACACCTGCCAGACGCCATCTGCATGATCCACGTGGAGAGGTTTACACCAGTGCCCTCCCT
GCTGTTCAACGGCATCATGGCCCTGATCTACCTGTGCGTGGAGGATATCTTTCAGCTGATCAATTACTAT
AGCTTCTCCTACTGGTTCTTTGTGGGCCTGTCCATCGTGGGCCAGCTGTATCTGAGGTGGAAGGAGCCTG
ACAGGCCTAGGCCACTGAAGCTGAGCGTGTTCTTCCCAATCGTGTTTTGCCTGTGCACCATCTTCCTGGT
GGCCGTGCCCCTGTACAGCGATACAATCAACTCCCTGATCGGAATCGCAATCGCCCTGTCTGGACTGCCT
TTCTATTTTCTGATCATCCGGGTGCCTGAGCACAAGAGACCACTGTACCTGCGGAGAATCGTGGGCTCTG
CCACCCGGTATCTGCAGGTGCTGTGCATGAGCGTGGCAGCAGAGATGGACCTGGAGGATGGAGGCGAGAT
GCCCAAGCAGAGAGATCCTAAGTCCAATTAAGACCCAGCTTTCTTGTACAAAGTTGGCATTATAAGAAAG
CATTGCTTATCAATTTGTTGCAACGAACAGGTCACTATCAGTCAAAATAAAATCATTATTTGCCATCCAG
CTGATATCCCCTATAGTGAGTCGTATTACATGGTCATAGCTGTTTCCTGGCAGCTCTGGCCCGTGTCTCA
AAATCTCTGATGTTACATTGCACAAGATAAAAATATATCATCATGAACAATAAAACTGTCTGCTTACATA
AACAGTAATACAAGGGGTGTTATGAGCCATATTCAACGGGAAACGTCGAGGCCGCGATTAAATTCCAACA
TGGATGCTGATTTATATGGGTATAAATGGGCTCGCGATAATGTCGGGCAATCAGGTGCGACAATCTATCG
CTTGTATGGGAAGCCCGATGCGCCAGAGTTGTTTCTGAAACATGGCAAAGGTAGCGTTGCCAATGATGTT
ACAGATGAGATGGTCAGACTAAACTGGCTGACGGAATTTATGCCTCTTCCGACCATCAAGCATTTTATCC
GTACTCCTGATGATGCATGGTTACTCACCACTGCGATCCCCGGAAAAACAGCATTCCAGGTATTAGAAGA
ATATCCTGATTCAGGTGAAAATATTGTTGATGCGCTGGCAGTGTTCCTGCGCCGGTTGCATTCGATTCCT
GTTTGTAATTGTCCTTTTAACAGCGATCGCGTATTTCGTCTCGCTCAGGCGCAATCACGAATGAATAACG
GTTTGGTTGATGCGAGTGATTTTGATGACGAGCGTAATGGCTGGCCTGTTGAACAAGTCTGGAAAGAAAT
GCATAAACTTTTGCCATTCTCACCGGATTCAGTCGTCACTCATGGTGATTTCTCACTTGATAACCTTATT
TTTGACGAGGGGAAATTAATAGGTTGTATTGATGTTGGACGAGTCGGAATCGCAGACCGATACCAGGATC
TTGCCATCCTATGGAACTGCCTCGGTGAGTTTTCTCCTTCATTACAGAAACGGCTTTTTCAAAAATATGG
TATTGATAATCCTGATATGAATAAATTGCAGTTTCATTTGATGCTCGATGAGTTTTTCTAATCAGAATTG
GTTAATTGGTTGTAACACTGGCAGAGCATTACGCTGACTTGACGGGACGGCGCAAGCTCATGACCAAAAT
CCCTTAACGTGAGTTACGCGTCGTTCCACTGAGCGTCAGACCCCGTAGAAAAGATCAAAGGATCTTCTTG
AGATCCTTTTTTTCTGCGCGTAATCTGCTGCTTGCAAACAAAAAAACCACCGCTACCAGCGGTGGTTTGT
TTGCCGGATCAAGAGCTACCAACTCTTTTTCCGAAGGTAACTGGCTTCAGCAGAGCGCAGATACCAAATA
CTGTTCTTCTAGTGTAGCCGTAGTTAGGCCACCACTTCAAGAACTCTGTAGCACCGCCTACATACCTCGC
TCTGCTAATCCTGTTACCAGTGGCTGCTGCCAGTGGCGATAAGTCGTGTCTTACCGGGTTGGACTCAAGA
CGATAGTTACCGGATAAGGCGCAGCGGTCGGGCTGAACGGGGGGTTCGTGCACACAGCCCAGCTTGGAGC
GAACGACCTACACCGAACTGAGATACCTACAGCGTGAGCTATGAGAAAGCGCCACGCTTCCCGAAGGGAG
AAAGGCGGACAGGTATCCGGTAAGCGGCAGGGTCGGAACAGGAGAGCGCACGAGGGAGCTTCCAGGGGGA
AACGCCTGGTATCTTTATAGTCCTGTCGGGTTTCGCCACCTCTGACTTGAGCGTCGATTTTTGTGATGCT
CGTCAGGGGGGCGGAGCCTATGGAAAAACGCCAGCAACGCGGCCTTTTTACGGTTCCTGGCCTTTTGCTG
GCCTTTTGCTCACATGTTCTTTCCTGCGTTATCCCCTGATTCTGTGGATAACCGTATTACCGCCTTTGAG
TGAGCTGATACCGCTCGCCGCAGCCGAACGACCGAGCGCAGCGAGTCAGTGAGCGAGGAAGCGGAAGAGC
GCCCAATACGCAAACCGCCTCTCCCCGCGCGTTGGCCGATTCATTAATGCAGCTGGCACGACAGGTTTCC
CGACTGGAAAGCGGGCAGTGAGCGCAACGCAATTAATACGCGTACCGCTAGCCAGGAAGAGTTTGTAGAA
ACGCAAAAAGGCCATCCGTCAGGATGGCCTTCTGCTTAGTTTGATGCCTGGCAGTTTATGGCGGGCGTCC
TGCCCGCCACCCTCCGGGCCGTTGCTTCACAACGTTCAAATCCGCTCCCGGCGGATTTGTCCTACTCAGG
AGAGCGTTCACCGACAAACAACAGATAAAACGAAAGGCCCAGTCTTCCGACTGAGCCTTTCGTTTTATTT
GATGCCTGGCAGTTCCCTACTCTCGCGTTAACGCTAGCATGGATGTTTTCCCAGTCACGACGTTGTAAAA
CGACGGCCAGTCTTAAGCTCGGGCCC
