>Addgene plasmid #161387 | pDONR221-SLC7A7_STOP | depositor partial sequence | sequence record 312709 | Codon-optimized ORF of SLC7A7
ATGGTGGACTCCACCGAGTACGAGGTGGCCTCTCAGCCAGAGGTGGAGACAAGCCCACTGGGCGATGGAG
CATCCCCAGGACCTGAGCAGGTGAAGCTGAAGAAGGAGATCAGCCTGCTGAACGGAGTATGCCTCATAGT
GGGTAATATGATCGGCTCTGGCATCTTTGTGAGCCCCAAGGGCGTGCTGATCTACTCTGCCAGCTTCGGC
CTGAGCCTGGTCATCTGGGCAGTGGGCGGCCTGTTCTCCGTGTTTGGCGCCCTGTGCTATGCAGAGCTGG
GAACCACAATCAAGAAGTCTGGCGCCAGCTACGCCTATATCCTGGAGGCCTTCGGCGGCTTTCTGGCCTT
CATCCGGCTGTGGACATCTCTGCTGATCATCGAGCCAACCAGCCAGGCCATCATCGCCATCACATTCGCC
AACTACATGGTGCAGCCCCTGTTTCCTTCCTGCTTCGCCCCCTATGCAGCATCTAGACTGCTGGCAGCAG
CATGCATCTGTCTGCTGACCTTTATCAATTGTGCCTACGTGAAGTGGGGCACACTGGTGCAGGACATCTT
CACCTATGCCAAGGTGCTGGCCCTGATCGCCGTGATCGTGGCAGGAATCGTGCGGCTGGGACAGGGAGCA
TCTACACACTTTGAGAACAGCTTCGAGGGCAGCTCCTTTGCCGTGGGCGACATCGCCCTGGCCCTGTACA
GCGCCCTGTTCTCCTATTCTGGCTGGGATACCCTGAATTACGTGACAGAGGAGATCAAGAACCCAGAGAG
GAATCTGCCCCTGTCCATCGGCATCTCTATGCCTATCGTGACCATCATCTATATCCTGACAAACGTGGCC
TACTATACCGTGCTGGACATGAGGGATATCCTGGCATCCGACGCAGTGGCAGTGACCTTTGCCGATCAGA
TCTTTGGCATCTTCAACTGGATCATCCCTCTGAGCGTGGCCCTGTCCTGCTTCGGAGGCCTGAATGCATC
CATCGTGGCAGCCTCTAGGCTGTTCTTTGTGGGAAGCAGGGAGGGACACCTGCCAGACGCCATCTGCATG
ATCCACGTGGAGAGGTTTACACCAGTGCCCTCCCTGCTGTTCAACGGCATCATGGCCCTGATCTACCTGT
GCGTGGAGGATATCTTTCAGCTGATCAATTACTATAGCTTCTCCTACTGGTTCTTTGTGGGCCTGTCCAT
CGTGGGCCAGCTGTATCTGAGGTGGAAGGAGCCTGACAGGCCTAGGCCACTGAAGCTGAGCGTGTTCTTC
CCAATCGTGTTTTGCCTGTGCACCATCTTCCTGGTGGCCGTGCCCCTGTACAGCGATACAATCAACTCCC
TGATCGGAATCGCAATCGCCCTGTCTGGACTGCCTTTCTATTTTCTGATCATCCGGGTGCCTGAGCACAA
GAGACCACTGTACCTGCGGAGAATCGTGGGCTCTGCCACCCGGTATCTGCAGGTGCTGTGCATGAGCGTG
GCAGCAGAGATGGACCTGGAGGATGGAGGCGAGATGCCCAAGCAGAGAGATCCTAAGTCCAATTAA
